>Addgene plasmid #156747 | pD649-HAsp-ZPBP-Fc(DAPA)-AviTag-6xHis | addgene full sequence | sequence record 386082 | Addgene NGS Result
GGCATTGATTATTGACTAGTTATTAATAGTAATCAATTACGGGGTCATTAGTTCATAGCCCATATATGGA
GTTCCGCGTTACATAACTTACGGTAAATGGCCCGCCTGGCTGACCGCCCAACGACCCCCGCCCATTGACG
TCAATAATGACGTATGTTCCCATAGTAACGCCAATAGGGACTTTCCATTGACGTCAATGGGTGGAGTATT
TACGGTAAACTGCCCACTTGGCAGTACATCAAGTGTATCATATGCCAAGTACGCCCCCTATTGACGTCAA
TGACGGTAAATGGCCCGCCTGGCATTATGCCCAGTACATGACCTTATGGGACTTTCCTACTTGGCAGTAC
ATCTACGTATTAGTCATCGCTATTACCATGGTGATGCGGTTTTGGCAGTACATCAATGGGCGTGGATAGC
GGTTTGACTCACGGGGATTTCCAAGTCTCCACCCCATTGACGTCAATGGGAGTTTGTTTTGGCACCAAAA
TCAACGGGACTTTCCAAAATGTCGTAACAACTCCGCCCCATTGACGCAAATGGGCGGTAGGCGTGTACGG
TGGGAGGTCTATATAAGCAGAGCTCGTTTAGTGAACCGTCAGATCGCCTGGAGACGCCATCCACGCTGTT
TTGACCTCCATAGAAGACACCGGGACCGATCCAGCCTCCGCGGCCGGGAACGGTGCATTGGAACGCGGAT
TCCCCGTGCCAAGAGTGACGTAAGTACCGCCTATAGAGTCTATAGGCCCACCCCCTTGGCTTCGTTAGAA
CGCGGCTACAATTAATACATAACCTTATGTATCATACACATACGATTTAGGTGACACTATAGAATAACAT
CCACTTTGCCTTTCTCTCCACAGGTGTCCACTCCCAGGTCCAACTGCACCTCGGTTCTATCGAAAACGCG
CCTGCTAGCGCCACCATGAAGACCATCATTGCCCTGAGCTACATCTTCTGCCTGGTGTTCGCTGCGGCCG
CCCATCTTGTTAGACTGCCTAGAGCCTTCCGGCTGACCAAGGACTCTGTGAAGATCGTGGGCAGCACCAG
CTTTCCCGTGAAGGCCTATGTGATGCTGCACCAGAAAAGCCCTCACGTGCTGTGTGTGACCCAGCAGCTG
AGAAACGCCGAGCTGATCGATCCCAGCTTTCAGTGGTACGGCCCCAAGGGCAAAGTGGTGTCCGTGGAAA
ACAGAACAGCCCAGATCACCAGCACCGGCAGCCTGGTGTTCCAGAACTTCGAGGAATCCATGAGCGGGAT
CTATACCTGCTTCCTCGAGTACAAGCCCACCGTGGAAGAGATCGTGAAGCGGCTGCAGCTGAAGTACGCC
ATCTACGCCTACAGAGAGCCCCACTACTACTACCAGTTCACCGCCAGATACCACGCTGCCCCTTGCAACA
GCATCTACAACATCAGCTTCGAGAAGAAGCTGCTGCAGATCCTGAGCAAACTGCTGCTGGACCTGAGCTG
CGAGATCAGCCTGCTGAAGTCCGAGTGCCACAGAGTGAAGATGCAGAGAGCCGGACTGCAGAACGAGCTG
TTCTTCGCCTTTAGCGTGTCCAGCCTGGATACCGAGAAGGGCCCTAAGAGATGCACCGACCACAACTGCG
AGCCCTACAAGAGACTGTTCAAGGCCAAGAACCTGATCGAGCGGTTCTTCAACCAGCAAGTGGAAATCCT
CGGCAGAAGGGCCGAACAGCTGCCCCAGATCTACTACATCGAGGGCACACTGCAGATGGTCTGGATCAAC
AGATGCTTCCCCGGCTACGGCATGAACGTGCAGCAGCACCCTAAGTGCCCTGAGTGTTGCGTGATCTGTA
GCCCCGGCAGCTACAACCCTAGAGATGGCATTCACTGCCTGCAGTGCAACAGCTCTCTGGTGTACGGCGC
CAAGACCTGCCTTGGCGCGCCGGGCGGCGACAAGACCCACACCTGCCCCCCCTGCCCAGCTCCAGAACTG
CTGGGAGGGCCTTCCGTGTTCCTGTTCCCCCCCAAGCCCAAGGACACCCTGATGATCAGCAGGACCCCCG
AGGTGACCTGCGTGGTGGTGGCCGTGTCCCACGAGGACCCAGAGGTGAAGTTCAACTGGTACGTGGACGG
CGTGGAGGTGCACAACGCCAAGACCAAGCCCAGAGAGGAGCAGTACAACAGCACCTACAGGGTGGTGTCC
GTGCTGACCGTGCTGCACCAGGACTGGCTGAACGGCAAAGAATACAAGTGCAAAGTCTCCAACAAGGCCC
TGGCTGCCCCAATCGAAAAGACAATCAGCAAGGCCAAGGGCCAGCCACGGGAGCCCCAGGTGTACACCCT
GCCCCCCAGCCGGGAGGAGATGACCAAGAACCAGGTGTCCCTGACCTGTCTGGTGAAGGGCTTCTACCCC
AGCGATATCGCCGTGGAGTGGGAGAGCAACGGCCAGCCCGAGAACAACTACAAGACCACCCCCCCAGTGC
TGGACAGCGACGGCAGCTTCTTCCTGTACAGCAAGCTGACCGTGGACAAGTCCAGGTGGCAGCAGGGCAA
CGTGTTCAGCTGCAGCGTGATGCACGAGGCCCTGCACAACCACTACACCCAGAAGTCCCTGAGCCTGAGC
CCCGGCGGCAGCGGTCTTAATGATATTTTCGAGGCTCAGAAGATTGAGTGGCATGAACACCACCACCATC
ACCACTAAGGCCGGCCTGTAGTCACTGGCACAACGCGTTACCCGGTAAGCCAATCGGGTATACACGGTCG
TCATACTGCAGACAGGGTTCTTCTACTTTGCAAGATAGTCTTGAGTAGTAAAATAAATAGATAGAGAAAA
TCAGCCTCGACTGTGCCTTCTAGTTGCCAGCCATCTGTTGTTTGCCCCTCCCCCGTGCCTTCCTTGACCC
TGGAAGGTGCCACTCCCACTGTCCTTTCCTAATAAAATGAGGAAATTGCATCACAACACTCAACCCTATC
TCGGTCTATTCTTTTGATTTATAAGGGATTTTGCCGATTTCGGCCTATTGGTTAAAAAATGAGCTGATTT
AACAAAAATTTAACGCGAATTAATTCTGTGGAATGTGTGTCAGTTAGGGTGTGGAAAGTCCCCAGGCTCC
CCAGCAGGCAGAAGTATGCAAAGCATGCATCTCAATTAGTCAGCAACCAGGTGTGGAAAGTCCCCAGGCT
CCCCAGCAGGCAGAAGTATGCAAAGCATGCATCTCAATTAGTCAGCAACCATAGTCCCGCCCCTAACTCC
GCCCATCCCGCCCCTAACTCCGCCCAGTTCCGCCCATTCTCCGCCCCATGGCTGACTAATTTTTTTTATT
TATGCAGAGGCCGAGGCCGCCTCTGCCTCTGAGCTATTCCAGAAGTAGTGAGGAGGCTTTTTTGGAGGCC
TAGGCTTTTGCAAAAAGCTCCCGGGAGCTTGTATATCCATTTTCGGATCTGATCAGCACGTGTTGACAAT
TAATCATCGGCATAGTATATCGGCATAGTATAATACGACAAGGTGAGGAACTAAACCATGACCGAGTACA
AGCCCACGGTGCGCCTCGCCACCCGCGACGACGTCCCCAGGGCCGTACGCACCCTCGCCGCCGCGTTCGC
CGACTACCCCGCCACGCGCCACACCGTCGATCCGGACCGCCACATCGAGCGGGTCACCGAGCTGCAAGAA
CTCTTCCTCACGCGCGTCGGGCTCGACATCGGCAAGGTGTGGGTCGCGGACGACGGCGCCGCGGTGGCGG
TCTGGACCACGCCGGAGAGCGTCGAAGCGGGGGCGGTGTTCGCCGAGATCGGCCCGCGCATGGCCGAGTT
GAGCGGTTCCCGGCTGGCCGCGCAGCAACAGATGGAAGGCCTCCTGGCGCCGCACCGGCCCAAGGAGCCC
GCGTGGTTCCTGGCCACCGTCGGCGTCTCGCCCGACCACCAGGGCAAGGGTCTGGGCAGCGCCGTCGTGC
TCCCCGGAGTGGAGGCGGCCGAGCGCGCCGGGGTGCCCGCCTTCCTGGAGACATCCGCGCCCCGCAACCT
CCCCTTCTACGAGCGGCTCGGCTTCACCGTCACCGCCGACGTCGAGGTGCCCGAAGGACCGCGCACCTGG
TGCATGACCCGCAAGCCCGGTGCCTGACACGTGCTACGAGATTTCGATTCCACCGCCGCCTTCTATGAAA
GGTTGGGCTTCGGAATCGTTTTCCGGGACGCCGGCTGGATGATCCTCCAGCGCGGGGATCTCATGCTGGA
GTTCTTCGCCCACCCCAACTTGTTTATTGCAGCTTATAATGGTTACAAATAAAGCAATAGCATCACAAAT
TTCACAAATAAAGCATTTTTTTCACTGCATTCTAGTTGTGGTTTGTCCAAACTCATCAATGTATCTTATC
ATGTCTGTATACCGTCGACCTCTAGCTAGAGCTTGGCGTAATCATGGTCATTACCAATGCTTAATCAGTG
AGGCACCTATCTCAGCGATCTGTCTATTTCGTTCATCCATAGTTGCCTGACTCCCCGTCGTGTAGATAAC
TACGATACGGGAGGGCTTACCATCTGGCCCCAGCGCTGCGATGATACCGCGAGAACCACGCTCACCGGCT
CCGGATTTATCAGCAATAAACCAGCCAGCCGGAAGGGCCGAGCGCAGAAGTGGTCCTGCAACTTTATCCG
CCTCCATCCAGTCTATTAATTGTTGCCGGGAAGCTAGAGTAAGTAGTTCGCCAGTTAATAGTTTGCGCAA
CGTTGTTGCCATCGCTACAGGCATCGTGGTGTCACGCTCGTCGTTTGGTATGGCTTCATTCAGCTCCGGT
TCCCAACGATCAAGGCGAGTTACATGATCCCCCATGTTGTGCAAAAAAGCGGTTAGCTCCTTCGGTCCTC
CGATCGTTGTCAGAAGTAAGTTGGCCGCAGTGTTATCACTCATGGTTATGGCAGCACTGCATAATTCTCT
TACTGTCATGCCATCCGTAAGATGCTTTTCTGTGACTGGTGAGTACTCAACCAAGTCATTCTGAGAATAG
TGTATGCGGCGACCGAGTTGCTCTTGCCCGGCGTCAATACGGGATAATACCGCGCCACATAGCAGAACTT
TAAAAGTGCTCATCATTGGAAAACGTTCTTCGGGGCGAAAACTCTCAAGGATCTTACCGCTGTTGAGATC
CAGTTCGATGTAACCCACTCGTGCACCCAACTGATCTTCAGCATCTTTTACTTTCACCAGCGTTTCTGGG
TGAGCAAAAACAGGAAGGCAAAATGCCGCAAAAAAGGGAATAAGGGCGACACGGAAATGTTGAATACTCA
TATTCTTCCTTTTTCAATATTATTGAAGCATTTATCAGGGTTATTGTCTCATGAGCGGATACATATTTGA
ATGTATTTAGAAAAATAAACAAATAGGGGTCAGTGTTACAACCAATTAACCAATTCTGAACATTATCGCG
AGCCCATTTATACCTGAATATGGCTCATAACACCCCTTGCTCATGACCAAAATCCCTTAACGTGAGTTAC
GCGCGCGTCGTTCCACTGAGCGTCAGACCCCGTAGAAAAGATCAAAGGATCTTCTTGAGATCCTTTTTTT
CTGCGCGTAATCTGCTGCTTGCAAACAAAAAAACCACCGCTACCAGCGGTGGTTTGTTTGCCGGATCAAG
AGCTACCAACTCTTTTTCCGAAGGTAACTGGCTTCAGCAGAGCGCAGATACCAAATACTGTTCTTCTAGT
GTAGCCGTAGTTAGCCCACCACTTCAAGAACTCTGTAGCACCGCCTACATACCTCGCTCTGCTAATCCTG
TTACCAGTGGCTGCTGCCAGTGGCGATAAGTCGTGTCTTACCGGGTTGGACTCAAGACGATAGTTACCGG
ATAAGGCGCAGCGGTCGGGCTGAACGGGGGGTTCGTGCACACAGCCCAGCTTGGAGCGAACGACCTACAC
CGAACTGAGATACCTACAGCGTGAGCTATGAGAAAGCGCCACGCTTCCCGAAGGGAGAAAGGCGGACAGG
TATCCGGTAAGCGGCAGGGTCGGAACAGGAGAGCGCACGAGGGAGCTTCCAGGGGGAAACGCCTGGTATC
TTTATAGTCCTGTCGGGTTTCGCCACCTCTGACTTGAGCGTCGATTTTTGTGATGCTCGTCAGGGGGGCG
GAGCCTATGGAAAAACGCCAGCAACGCGGCCTTTTTACGGTTCCTGGCCTTTTGCTGGCCTTTTGCTCAC
ATGTTCTTTCCTGCGTTATCCCCTGATTCTGTGGATAACCGTATTACCGCCTTTGAGTGAGCTGATACCG
CTCGCCGCAGCCGAACGACCGAGCGCAGCGAGTCAGTGAGCGAGGAAGCGGAAGGCGAGAGTAGGGAACT
GCCAGGCATCAAACTAAGCAGAAGGCCCCTGACGGATGGCCTTTTTGCGTTTCTACAAACTCTTTCTGTG
TTGTAAAACGACGGCCAGTCTTAAGCTCGGGCCCCCTGGGCGGTTCTGATAACGAGTAATCGTTAATCCG
CAAATAACGTAAAAACCCGCTTCGGCGGGTTTTTTTATGGGGGGAGTTTAGGGAAAGAGCATTTGTCAGA
ATATTTAAGGGCGCCTGTCACTTTGCTTGATATATGAGAATTATTTAACCTTATAAATGAGAAAAAAGCA
ACGCACTTTAAATAAGATACGTTGCTTTTTCGATTGATGAACACCTATAATTAAACTATTCATCTATTAT
TTATGATTTTTTGTATATACAATATTTCTAGTTTGTTAAAGAGAATTAAGAAAATAAATCTCGAAAATAA
TAAAGGGAAAATCAGTTTTTGATATCAAAATTATACATGTCAACGATAATACAAAATATAATACAAACTA
TAAGATGTTATCAGTATTTATTATCATTTAGAATAAATTTTGTGTCGCCCTTAATTGTGAGCGGATAACA
ATTACGAGCTTCATGCACAGTGGCGTTGACTCAATATTGGCCATTAGCCATATTATTCATTGGTTATATA
GCATAAATCAATATTGGCTATTGGCCATTGCATACGTTGTATCTATATCATAATATGTACATTTATATTG
GCTCATGTCCAATATGACCGCCATGTT
Features (pLannotate 1.2.2; 21 found; start..end, strand, type, name):
     77..380     +  enhancer       CMV enhancer: human cytomegalovirus immediate early enhancer
    381..584     +  promoter       CMV promoter: human cytomegalovirus (CMV) immediate early promoter
    720..763     +  intron         CMV intron (fragment): modified intron A from human cytomegalovirus
    815..833     +  promoter       SP6 promoter: promoter for bacteriophage SP6 RNA polymerase
    837..874     +  CDS            IgH signal sequence (fragment): signal sequence from the mouse immunoglobulin heavy chain variable region
    974..1903    +  CDS            Zpbp (fragment): ZPBP1_MOUSE - Also known as Zpbp1. Experimental evidence at protein level: Swiss-Prot protein existence level 1. Plays a role in acrosome compaction and sperm morphogenesis. Is implicated in sperm-oocyte interaction during fertilization. From Mus musculus (Mouse).
   1919..2596    +  CDS            IGHG1 (fragment): IGHG1_HUMAN - Experimental evidence at protein level: Swiss-Prot protein existence level 1. Constant region of immunoglobulin heavy chains. Immunoglobulins, also known as antibodies, are membrane-bound or secreted glycoproteins produced by B lymphocytes. In the recognition phase of humoral immunity, the membrane-bound immunoglobulins serve as receptors which, upon binding of a specific antigen, trigger the clonal expansion and differentiation of B lymphocytes into immunoglobulins- secreting plasma cells. Secreted immunoglobulins mediate the effector phase of humoral immunity, which results in
   2811..2922    +  polyA_signal   bGH poly(A) signal: bovine growth hormone polyadenylation signal
   2923..3031    +  rep_origin     f1 ori (fragment): f1 bacteriophage origin of replication; arrow indicates direction of (+) strand synthesis
   3045..3374    +  promoter       SV40 promoter: SV40 enhancer and early promoter
   3422..3469    +  promoter       EM7 promoter: synthetic bacterial promoter&nbsp
   3488..4087    +  CDS            PuroR (fragment): puromycin N-acetyltransferase; pac from Streptomyces; confers resistance to puromycin
   4097..4222    +  CDS            ble (fragment): BLE_KLEPN - Experimental evidence at protein level: Swiss-Prot protein existence level 1. Binding protein with a strong affinity to the bleomycin family of antibiotics. Binds to CL990; an antimitotic-antibiotic compound. From Klebsiella pneumoniae.
   4217..4338    +  polyA_signal   SV40 poly(A) signal: SV40 polyadenylation signal
   4391..5251    -  CDS            AmpR: β-lactamase; bla; confers resistance to ampicillin, carbenicillin, and related antibiotics
   5254..5350    -  promoter       AmpR promoter (fragment): bla
   5380..5404    -  CDS            KanR (fragment): aminoglycoside phosphotransferase; aph(3')-Ia; confers resistance to kanamycin
   5515..6103    +  rep_origin     ori: high-copy-number ColE1/pMB1/pBR322/pUC origin of replication
   6328..6345    +  terminator     rrnB T2 terminator (fragment): transcription terminator T2 from the E. coli rrnB gene
   6370..6389    -  CDS            lacZα (fragment): LacZα fragment of β-galactosidase; lacZ fragment
   6845..6861    +  protein_bind   lac operator: The lac repressor binds to the lac operator to inhibit transcription in E. coli. This inhibition can be relieved by adding lactose or isopropyl-β-D-thiogalactopyranoside (IPTG). lac repressor encoded by lacI
