[The description below was written by a language model from this plasmid's Addgene catalogue record and pLannotate feature annotations shown in this document.]
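Description:
pD649-HAsp-ZPBP-Fc(DAPA)-AviTag-6xHis is a mammalian expression plasmid, about 7 kb in the sequenced record, built on the pD649 backbone to produce a secreted, Fc-fused form of human ZPBP (zona pellucida binding protein, also called ZPBP1). It is maintained in E. coli as a high-copy plasmid through a ColE1/pUC-type origin and selected with ampicillin via the β-lactamase gene. A partial f1 origin and short remnants of other vector elements (KanR, lacZα, lac operator, rrnB T2 terminator) are also annotated. For mammalian cells, an SV40 enhancer/early promoter together with a bacterial EM7 promoter drives a puromycin N-acetyltransferase cassette ending in an SV40 polyadenylation signal; a short bleomycin-resistance fragment lies next to it.

The expression unit uses the CMV immediate early enhancer and promoter followed by a fragment of CMV intron A, with an SP6 promoter just upstream of the coding region that allows in vitro transcription. The name indicates an HA-type signal peptide, whereas the automated annotation labels the leader as an immunoglobulin heavy chain signal sequence fragment. It is followed by the 921 bp ZPBP insert, cloned between retained NotI and AscI sites. The annotation tool matched this insert to the mouse orthologue, but the catalogue lists it as human. The insert is fused at its C terminus to a human IgG1 Fc carrying D265A and P329A (DAPA) substitutions, which are generally used to reduce Fc effector interactions. An AviTag for site-specific biotinylation and a 6xHis tag for purification follow, and a bGH polyadenylation signal ends the unit. The plasmid belongs to a collection made for screening interactions among human cell-surface and secreted proteins. The depositor notes that some members may carry an IS4-like transposase upstream of the CMV promoter; none is annotated here.
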