Addgene plasmid #156747: pD649-HAsp-ZPBP-Fc(DAPA)-AviTag-6xHis
Purpose: Mammalian expression of secreted protein fused to Fc(DAPA)-Avi-6xHis.
Depositing lab: Chris Garcia. Depositing organization: Stanford University. Publication: A Human IgSF Cell-Surface Interactome Reveals a Complex Network of Protein-Protein Interactions. Wojtowicz WM, Vielmetter J, Fernandes RA, Siepe DH, Eastman CL, Chisholm GB, Cox S, Klock H, Anderson PW, Rue SM, Miller JJ, Glaser SM, Bragstad ML, Vance J, Lam AW, Lesley SA, Zinn K, Garcia KC. Cell. 2020 Aug 20;182(4):1027-1043.e17. doi: 10.1016/j.cell.2020.07.025. PubMed 32822567.
Backbone
  Vector backbone: pD649
  Backbone size w/o insert (bp): 6106
  Vector type: Mammalian Expression
Growth in bacteria
  Bacterial resistance: Ampicillin, 100 μg/mL
  Growth temperature: 37°C
  Growth strain: DH5alpha
  Copy number: High Copy
Gene/Insert
  Gene/Insert name: ZPBP (alt name: ZPBP1)
  Species: H. sapiens (human)
  Insert size (bp): 921
  Mutation: Fc region of human IgG contains D265A and P329A mutations (DAPA)
  Entrez Gene: ZPBP (a.k.a. ZPBP1, FLJ93221)
  Promoter: CMV/SP6
  Tag / fusion protein: Fc(DAPA)-AviTag-6xHis (C terminal on backbone)
  Cloning method: Restriction Enzyme; 5′ cloning site GCGGCCGC (not destroyed); 3′ cloning site GGCGCGCC (not destroyed)
  Sequencing primers: 5′ ATTTAGGTGACACTATAG; 3′ CACGTACCAGTTGAACTTCACC
Resource information
  A portion of this plasmid was derived from a plasmid made by: synthesis by ThermoFisher
Terms and licenses: Academic/Nonprofit Terms; Industry Terms: Not Available to Industry
Depositor comments: Some plasmids in this collection may have an IS4-like element ISVsa5 family transposase upstream of the CMV promoter.
How to cite: pD649-HAsp-ZPBP-Fc(DAPA)-AviTag-6xHis was a gift from Chris Garcia (Addgene plasmid # 156747 ; http://n2t.net/addgene:156747 ; RRID:Addgene_156747)
