>Addgene plasmid #156747 | pD649-HAsp-ZPBP-Fc(DAPA)-AviTag-6xHis | depositor partial sequence | sequence record 302604 | insert (secreted protein)
CATCTTGTTAGACTGCCTAGAGCCTTCCGGCTGACCAAGGACTCTGTGAAGATCGTGGGCAGCACCAGCT
TTCCCGTGAAGGCCTATGTGATGCTGCACCAGAAAAGCCCTCACGTGCTGTGTGTGACCCAGCAGCTGAG
AAACGCCGAGCTGATCGATCCCAGCTTTCAGTGGTACGGCCCCAAGGGCAAAGTGGTGTCCGTGGAAAAC
AGAACAGCCCAGATCACCAGCACCGGCAGCCTGGTGTTCCAGAACTTCGAGGAATCCATGAGCGGGATCT
ATACCTGCTTCCTCGAGTACAAGCCCACCGTGGAAGAGATCGTGAAGCGGCTGCAGCTGAAGTACGCCAT
CTACGCCTACAGAGAGCCCCACTACTACTACCAGTTCACCGCCAGATACCACGCTGCCCCTTGCAACAGC
ATCTACAACATCAGCTTCGAGAAGAAGCTGCTGCAGATCCTGAGCAAACTGCTGCTGGACCTGAGCTGCG
AGATCAGCCTGCTGAAGTCCGAGTGCCACAGAGTGAAGATGCAGAGAGCCGGACTGCAGAACGAGCTGTT
CTTCGCCTTTAGCGTGTCCAGCCTGGATACCGAGAAGGGCCCTAAGAGATGCACCGACCACAACTGCGAG
CCCTACAAGAGACTGTTCAAGGCCAAGAACCTGATCGAGCGGTTCTTCAACCAGCAAGTGGAAATCCTCG
GCAGAAGGGCCGAACAGCTGCCCCAGATCTACTACATCGAGGGCACACTGCAGATGGTCTGGATCAACAG
ATGCTTCCCCGGCTACGGCATGAACGTGCAGCAGCACCCTAAGTGCCCTGAGTGTTGCGTGATCTGTAGC
CCCGGCAGCTACAACCCTAGAGATGGCATTCACTGCCTGCAGTGCAACAGCTCTCTGGTGTACGGCGCCA
AGACCTGCCTT
